Addgene plasmid #230940: pKDcas9 delta mcherry
Purpose: non-targeting Reference Control; expresses mCherry
Depositing lab: Andrew Griffiths. Depositing organization: Ecole Superieure de Physique et de Chimie Industrielles de Paris (ESPCI). Publication: Global regulators enable bacterial adaptation to a phenotypic trade-off. Deyell M, Opuu V, Griffiths AD, Tans SJ, Nghe P. iScience. 2024 Dec 9;28(1):111521. doi: 10.1016/j.isci.2024.111521. eCollection 2025 Jan 17. PubMed 39811663.
Backbone
  Vector backbone: pdCas9
  Vector type: CRISPR
Growth in bacteria
  Bacterial resistance: Kanamycin, 50 μg/mL
  Growth temperature: 37°C
  Growth strain: DH5alpha
  Copy number: High Copy
Gene/Insert
  Gene/Insert name: dCas9
  gRNA/shRNA sequence: see annotated Genbank file
  Species: Other
  Mutation: additional tetO
  Cloning method: Golden Gate
Terms and licenses: Academic/Nonprofit Terms; Industry Terms: Not Available to Industry
How to cite: pKDcas9 delta mcherry was a gift from Andrew Griffiths (Addgene plasmid # 230940 ; http://n2t.net/addgene:230940 ; RRID:Addgene_230940)
