[The description below was written by a language model from this plasmid's Addgene catalogue record and pLannotate feature annotations shown in this document.]
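Description:
pKDcas9 delta mcherry is a bacterial CRISPR interference plasmid built on the pdCas9 backbone by Golden Gate assembly and intended for use in E. coli. It replicates from a p15A origin, which is compatible with ColE1-type plasmids. The catalogue lists it as high copy, although p15A is generally regarded as medium copy, and a short RSF origin fragment is also annotated. Selection is by kanamycin through the neo (nptII) gene, which is preceded by a remnant of the Tn5 transposase and followed by the lambda t0 terminator.

The main payload is catalytically dead Streptococcus pyogenes Cas9 (D10A/H840A), which binds DNA under RNA guidance without cutting and so blocks transcription at its target. dCas9 is transcribed from the divergent tetR/tetA promoter region, with TetR encoded on the opposite strand. TetR represses expression until a tetracycline-type inducer is added. The record notes an additional tetO operator, consistent with the annotated tetO fragment just upstream of dCas9, presumably to tighten repression. The dCas9 transcript ends at rrnB T1 and T7Te terminators.

The guide components follow the native two-RNA format: a crRNA leader with a direct repeat, plus a separate tracrRNA. Only one repeat is annotated, and the catalogue gives no spacer sequence, which fits the stated purpose as a non-targeting control. A separate cassette drives mCherry constitutively from the strong synthetic J23119 promoter, ending at a T7Te terminator.

The plasmid is described as a non-targeting reference control. The red fluorescence presumably lets control cells be identified alongside strains carrying targeting guides, in work on bacterial adaptation and global regulators.
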