Features (pLannotate 1.2.2; 18 found; start..end, strand, type, name):
      1..546     +  rep_origin     p15A ori: Plasmids containing the medium-copy-number p15A origin of replication can be propagated in E. coli cells that contain a second plasmid with the ColE1 origin.
    634..689     +  rep_origin     RSF ori (fragment): Plasmids containing the RSF 1030 origin of replication can be propagated in E. coli cells that contain additional plasmids with compatible origins.
    708..735     -  terminator     T7Te terminator: phage T7 early transcription terminator
    751..822     -  terminator     rrnB T1 terminator: transcription terminator T1 from the E. coli rrnB gene
    848..4952    -  CDS            dCas9 (fragment): catalytically dead mutant of the Cas9 endonuclease from the Streptococcus pyogenes Type II CRISPR/Cas system RNA-guided DNA-binding protein that lacks endonuclease activity due to the D10A mutation in the RuvC catalytic domain and the H840A mutation in the HNH catalytic domain
   4985..5008    -  protein_bind   tetracycline response element (fragment): contains seven copies of the tetracycline operator tetO tetracycline repressor TetR
   5015..5069    -  promoter       tetR/tetA promoters: tetR; overlapping promoters for bacterial tetR and tetA
   5088..5711    +  CDS            TetR: tetracycline repressor TetR; tetR from transposon Tn10; TetR binds to the tetracycline operator tetO to inhibit transcription. This inhibition can be relieved by adding tetracycline or doxycycline.
   5727..5858    +  misc_feature   crRNA leader: crRNA leader sequence for the Streptococcus pyogenes CRISPR/Cas system
   5859..5894    +  repeat_region  DR: direct repeat for the Streptococcus pyogenes CRISPR/Cas system
   6015..6093    +  misc_RNA       tracrRNA: trans-activating CRISPR RNA for the Streptococcus pyogenes CRISPR/Cas9 system
   6284..6403    +  CDS            tnpA (fragment): TN5P_ECOLX - Also known as tnp. Experimental evidence at protein level: Swiss-Prot protein existence level 1. Mediates transposition of transposon Tn5 by a 'cut and paste' mechanism. First, the monomeric transposase binds the 19 bp inverted DNA repeats flanking the transposon. Then, dimerization of the DNA- bound transposase creates a synaptic DNA complex. After nicking of the first DNA strand, excision of the transposon proceeds through a series of intermediates. The transposase then mediates the insertion of the transposon at a new site by strand transfer. The activity of the wild- type tran
   6435..7226    +  CDS            neo: KKA2_KLEPN - Also known as kan, nptII. Experimental evidence at protein level: Swiss-Prot protein existence level 1. Resistance to kanamycin, neomycin, paromomycin, ribostamycin, butirosin and gentamicin B. From Klebsiella pneumoniae.
   7248..7342    +  terminator     lambda t0 terminator: transcription terminator from phage lambda
   7435..7462    -  terminator     T7Te terminator: phage T7 early transcription terminator
   7557..8264    -  CDS            mCherry: mCherry is a basic (constitutively fluorescent) red fluorescent protein published in 2004, derived from Discosoma sp.. It is reported to be a very rapidly-maturing monomer with low acid sensitivity.
   8286..8320    -  promoter       J23119(SpeI) promoter: bacterial promoter (Registry of Standard Biological Parts BBa J23119) modified to end with an SpeI site
   8338..8354    +  terminator     bacterial terminator (fragment): putative bacterial transcription terminator
>Addgene plasmid #230940 | pKDcas9 delta mcherry | addgene full sequence | sequence record 459817 | Addgene NGS Result
TTGAGATCGTTTTGGTCTGCGCGTAATCTCTTGCTCTGAAAACGAAAAAACCGCCTTGCAGGGCGGTTTT
TCGAAGGTTCTCTGAGCTACCAACTCTTTGAACCGAGGTAACTGGCTTGGAGGAGCGCAGTCACCAAAAC
TTGTCCTTTCAGTTTAGCCTTAACCGGCGCATGACTTCAAGACTAACTCCTCTAAATCAATTACCAGTGG
CTGCTGCCAGTGGTGCTTTTGCATGTCTTTCCGGGTTGGACTCAAGACGATAGTTACCGGATAAGGCGCA
GCGGTCGGACTGAACGGGGGGTTCGTGCATACAGTCCAGCTTGGAGCGAACTGCCTACCCGGAACTGAGT
GTCAGGCGTGGAATGAGACAAACGCGGCCATAACAGCGGAATGACACCGGTAAACCGAAAGGCAGGAACA
GGAGAGCGCACGAGGGAGCCGCCAGGGGGAAACGCCTGGTATCTTTATAGTCCTGTCGGGTTTCGCCACC
ACTGATTTGAGCGTCAGATTTCGTGATGCTTGTCAGGGGGGCGGAGCCTATGGAAAAACGGCTTTGCCGC
GGCCCTCTCACTTCCCTGTTAAGTATCTTCCTGGCATCTTCCAGGAAATCTCCGCCCCGTTCGTAAGCCA
TTTCCGCTCGCCGCAGTCGAACGACCGAGCGTAGCGAGTCAGTGAGCGAGGAAGCGGAATATATCCCTAG
GTATAAACGCAGAAAGGCCCACCCGAAGGTGAGCCAGTGTGACTCTAGTAGAGAGCGTTCACCGACAAAC
AACAGATAAAACGAAAGGCCCAGTCTTTCGACTGAGCCTTTCGTTTTATTTGATGCCTGGAGATCCTTAC
TCGAGTTAGTCACCTCCTAGCTGACTCAAATCAATGCGTGTTTCATAAAGACCAGTGATGGATTGATGGA
TAAGAGTGGCATCTAAAACTTCTTTTGTAGACGTATATCGTTTACGATCAATTGTTGTATCAAAATATTT
AAAAGCAGCGGGAGCTCCAAGATTCGTCAACGTAAATAAATGAATAATATTTTCTGCTTGTTCACGTATT
GGTTTGTCTCTATGTTTGTTATATGCACTAAGAACTTTATCTAAATTGGCATCTGCTAAAATAACACGCT
TAGAAAATTCACTGATTTGCTCAATAATCTCATCTAAATAATGCTTATGCTGCTCCACAAACAATTGTTT
TTGTTCGTTATCTTCTGGACTACCCTTCAACTTTTCATAATGACTAGCTAAATATAAAAAATTCACATAT
TTGCTTGGCAGAGCCAGCTCATTTCCTTTTTGTAATTCTCCGGCACTAGCCAGCATCCGTTTACGACCGT
TTTCTAACTCAAAAAGACTATATTTAGGTAGTTTAATGATTAAGTCTTTTTTAACTTCCTTATATCCTTT
AGCTTCTAAAAAGTCAATCGGATTTTTTTCAAAGGAACTTCTTTCCATAATTGTGATCCCTAGTAACTCT
TTAACGGATTTTAACTTCTTCGATTTCCCTTTTTCCACCTTAGCAACCACTAGGACTGAATAAGCTACCG
TTGGACTATCAAAACCACCATATTTTTTTGGATCCCAGTCTTTTTTACGAGCAATAAGCTTGTCCGAATT
TCTTTTTGGTAAAATTGACTCCTTGGAGAATCCGCCTGTCTGTACTTCTGTTTTCTTGACAATATTGACT
TGGGGCATGGACAATACTTTGCGCACTGTGGCAAAATCTCGCCCTTTATCCCAGACAATTTCTCCAGTTT
CCCCATTAGTTTCGATTAGAGGGCGTTTGCGAATCTCTCCATTTGCAAGTGTAATTTCTGTTTTGAAGAA
GTTCATGATATTAGAGTAAAAGAAATATTTTGCGGTTGCTTTGCCTATTTCTTGCTCAGACTTAGCAATC
ATTTTACGAACATCATAAACTTTATAATCACCATAGACAAACTCCGATTCAAGTTTTGGATATTTCTTAA
TCAAAGCAGTTCCAACGACGGCATTTAGATACGCATCATGGGCATGATGGTAATTGTTAATCTCACGTAC
TTTATAGAATTGGAAATCTTTTCGGAAGTCAGAAACTAATTTAGATTTTAAGGTAATCACTTTAACCTCT
CGAATAAGTTTATCATTTTCATCGTATTTAGTATTCATGCGACTATCCAAAATTTGTGCCACATGCTTAG
TGATTTGGCGAGTTTCAACCAATTGGCGTTTGATAAAACCAGCTTTATCAAGTTCACTCAAACCTCCACG
TTCAGCTTTCGTTAAATTATCAAACTTACGTTGAGTGATTAACTTGGCGTTTAGAAGTTGTCTCCAATAG
TTTTTCATCTTTTTGACTACTTCTTCACTTGGAACGTTATCCGATTTACCACGATTTTTATCAGAACGCG
TTAAGACCTTATTGTCTATTGAATCGTCTTTAAGGAAACTTTGTGGAACAATGGCATCGACATCATAATC
ACTTAAACGATTAATATCTAATTCTTGGTCCACATACATGTCTCTTCCATTTTGGAGATAATAGAGATAG
AGCTTTTCATTTTGCAATTGAGTATTTTCAACAGGATGCTCTTTAAGAATCTGACTTCCTAATTCTTTGA
TACCTTCTTCGATTCGTTTCATACGCTCTCGCGAATTTTTCTGGCCCTTTTGAGTTGTCTGATTTTCACG
TGCCATTTCAATAACGATATTTTCTGGCTTATGCCGCCCCATTACTTTGACCAATTCATCAACAACTTTT
ACAGTCTGTAAAATACCTTTTTTAATAGCAGGGCTACCAGCTAAATTTGCAATATGTTCATGTAAACTAT
CGCCTTGTCCAGACACTTGTGCTTTTTGAATGTCTTCTTTAAATGTCAAACTATCATCATGGATCAGCTG
CATAAAATTGCGATTGGCAAAACCATCTGATTTCAAAAAATCTAATATTGTTTTGCCAGATTGCTTATCC
CTAATACCATTAATCAATTTTCGAGACAAACGTCCCCAACCAGTATAACGGCGACGTTTAAGCTGTTTCA
TCACCTTATCATCAAAGAGGTGAGCATATGTTTTAAGTCTTTCCTCAATCATCTCCCTATCTTCAAATAA
GGTCAATGTTAAAACAATATCCTCTAAGATATCTTCATTTTCTTCATTATCCAAAAAATCTTTATCTTTA
ATAATTTTTAGCAAATCATGGTAGGTACCTAATGAAGCATTAAATCTATCTTCAACTCCTGAAATTTCAA
CACTATCAAAACATTCTATTTTTTTGAAATAATCTTCTTTTAATTGCTTAACGGTTACTTTTCGATTTGT
TTTGAAGAGTAAATCAACAATGGCTTTCTTCTGTTCACCTGAAAGAAATGCTGGTTTTCGCATTCCTTCA
GTAACATATTTGACCTTTGTCAATTCGTTATAAACCGTAAAATACTCATAAAGCAAACTATGTTTTGGTA
GTACTTTTTCATTTGGAAGATTTTTATCAAAGTTTGTCATGCGTTCAATAAATGATTGAGCTGAAGCACC
TTTATCGACAACTTCTTCAAAATTCCATGGGGTAATTGTTTCTTCAGACTTCCGAGTCATCCATGCAAAA
CGACTATTGCCACGCGCCAATGGACCAACATAATAAGGAATTCGAAAAGTCAAGATTTTTTCAATCTTCT
CACGATTGTCTTTTAAAAATGGATAAAAGTCTTCTTGTCTTCTCAAAATAGCATGCAGCTCACCCAAGTG
AATTTGATGGGGAATAGAGCCGTTGTCAAAGGTCCGTTGCTTGCGCAGCAAATCTTCACGATTTAGTTTC
ACCAATAATTCCTCAGTACCATCCATTTTTTCTAAAATTGGTTTGATAAATTTATAAAATTCTTCTTGGC
TAGCTCCCCCATCAATATAACCTGCATATCCGTTTTTTGATTGATCAAAAAAGATTTCTTTATACTTTTC
TGGAAGTTGTTGTCGAACTAAAGCTTTTAAAAGAGTCAAGTCTTGATGATGTTCATCGTAGCGTTTAATC
ATTGAAGCTGATAGGGGAGCCTTAGTTATTTCAGTATTTACTCTTAGGATATCTGAAAGTAAAATAGCAT
CTGATAAATTCTTAGCTGCCAAAAACAAATCAGCATATTGATCTCCAATTTGCGCCAATAAATTATCTAA
ATCATCATCGTAAGTATCTTTTGAAAGCTGTAATTTAGCATCTTCTGCCAAATCAAAATTTGATTTAAAA
TTAGGGGTCAAACCCAATGACAAAGCAATGAGATTCCCAAATAAGCCATTTTTCTTCTCACCGGGGAGCT
GAGCAATGAGATTTTCTAATCGTCTTGATTTACTCAATCGTGCAGAAAGAATCGCTTTAGCATCTACTCC
ACTTGCGTTAATAGGGTTTTCTTCAAATAATTGATTGTAGGTTTGTACCAACTGGATAAATAGTTTGTCC
ACATCACTATTATCAGGATTTAAATCTCCCTCAATCAAAAAATGACCACGAAACTTAATCATATGCGCTA
AGGCCAAATAGATTAAGCGCAAATCCGCTTTATCAGTAGAATCTACCAATTTTTTTCGCAGATGATAGAT
AGTTGGATATTTCTCATGATAAGCAACTTCATCTACTATATTTCCAAAAATAGGATGACGTTCATGCTTC
TTGTCTTCTTCCACCAAAAAAGACTCTTCAAGTCGATGAAAGAAACTATCATCTACTTTCGCCATCTCAT
TTGAAAAAATCTCCTGTAGATAACAAATACGATTCTTCCGACGTGTATACCTTCTACGAGCTGTCCGTTT
GAGACGAGTCGCTTCCGCTGTCTCTCCACTGTCAAATAAAAGAGCCCCTATAAGATTTTTTTTGATACTG
TGGCGGTCTGTATTTCCCAGAACCTTGAACTTTTTAGACGGAACCTTATATTCATCAGTGATCACCGCCC
ATCCGACGCTATTTGTGCCGATAGCTAAGCCTATTGAGTATTTCTTATCCATAGATCCTTTCTCCTCTTT
AGATCTTTTGAATTCTTTTCTCTATCACTGATAGGGAGGGTCAATCTCTATCACTGATAGGGAGTGGTAA
AATAACTCTATCAACGATAGAGTGTCAACAAAAATTAGGAATTAATGATGTCTAGATTAGATAAAAGTAA
AGTGATTAACAGCGCATTAGAGCTGCTTAATGAGGTCGGAATCGAAGGTTTAACAACCCGTAAACTCGCC
CAGAAGCTAGGTGTAGAGCAGCCTACATTGTATTGGCATGTAAAAAATAAGCGGGCTTTGCTCGACGCCT
TAGCCATTGAGATGTTAGATAGGCACCATACTCACTTTTGCCCTTTAGAAGGGGAAAGCTGGCAAGATTT
TTTACGTAATAACGCTAAAAGTTTTAGATGTGCTTTACTAAGTCATCGCGATGGAGCAAAAGTACATTTA
GGTACACGGCCTACAGAAAAACAGTATGAAACTCTCGAAAATCAATTAGCCTTTTTATGCCAACAAGGTT
TTTCACTAGAGAATGCATTATATGCACTCAGCGCTGTGGGGCATTTTACTTTAGGTTGCGTATTGGAAGA
TCAAGAGCATCAAGTCGCTAAAGAAGAAAGGGAAACACCTACTACTGATAGTATGCCGCCATTATTACGA
CAAGCTATCGAATTATTTGATCACCAAGGTGCAGAGCCAGCCTTCTTATTCGGCCTTGAATTGATCATAT
GCGGATTAGAAAAACAACTTAAATGTGAAAGTGGGTCTTAAGGTACCATGGGATCCTATTTCTTAATAAC
TAAAAATATGGTATAATACTCTTAATAAATGCAGTAATACAGGGGCTTTTCAAGACTGAAGTCTAGCTGA
GACAAATAGTGCGATTACGAAATTTTTTAGACAAAAATAGTCTACGAGGTTTTAGAGCTATGCTGTTTTG
AATGGTCCCAAAACTTCAGCACACTGAGACTTGTTGAGTTGAATTCATGAGTATTAAGTATTGTTTTATG
GCTGATAAATTTCTTTGAATTTCTCCTTGATTATTTGTTATAAAAGTTATAAAATAATCTTGTTGGAACC
ATTCAAAACAGCATAGCAAGTTAAAATAAGGCTAGTCCGTTATCAACTTGAAAAAGTGGCACCGAGTCGG
TGCTTTTTTTGATACTTCTATTCTACTCTGACTGCAAACCAAAAAAACAAGCGCTTTCAAAACGCTTGTT
TTATCATTTTTAGGGAAATTAATCTCTTAATCCTTTTATCATTCTACATTTAGGCGCTGCCATCTTAAGA
CGAAAGGGCCTCGTGATACGCCTATTTTTATAGGTTAATGTCATGATAATAATGGTTTCTTAGACGTCGG
AATTGCCAGCTGGGGCGCCCTCTGGTAAGGTTGGGAAGCCCTGCAAAGTAAACTGGATGGCTTTCTTGCC
GCCAAGGATCTGATGGCGCAGGGGATCAAGATCTGATCAAGAGACAGGATGAGGATCGTTTCGCATGATT
GAACAAGATGGATTGCACGCAGGTTCTCCGGCCGCTTGGGTGGAGAGGCTATTCGGCTATGACTGGGCAC
AACAGACAATCGGCTGCTCTGATGCCGCCGTGTTCCGGCTGTCAGCGCAGGGGCGCCCGGTTCTTTTTGT
CAAGACCGACCTGTCCGGTGCCCTGAATGAACTGCAGGACGAGGCAGCGCGGCTATCGTGGCTGGCCACG
ACGGGCGTTCCTTGCGCAGCTGTGCTCGACGTTGTCACTGAAGCGGGAAGGGACTGGCTGCTATTGGGCG
AAGTGCCGGGGCAGGATCTCCTGTCATCTCACCTTGCTCCTGCCGAGAAAGTATCCATCATGGCTGATGC
AATGCGGCGGCTGCATACGCTTGATCCGGCTACCTGCCCATTCGACCACCAAGCGAAACATCGCATCGAG
CGAGCACGTACTCGGATGGAAGCCGGTCTTGTCGATCAGGATGATCTGGACGAAGAGCATCAGGGGCTCG
CGCCAGCCGAACTGTTCGCCAGGCTCAAGGCGCGCATGCCCGACGGCGAGGATCTCGTCGTGACCCATGG
CGATGCCTGCTTGCCGAATATCATGGTGGAAAATGGCCGCTTTTCTGGATTCATCGACTGTGGCCGGCTG
GGTGTGGCGGACCGCTATCAGGACATAGCGTTGGCTACCCGTGATATTGCTGAAGAGCTTGGCGGCGAAT
GGGCTGACCGCTTCCTCGTGCTTTACGGTATCGCCGCTCCCGATTCGCAGCGCATCGCCTTCTATCGCCT
TCTTGACGAGTTCTTCTGAGCGGGACTCTCTCGCTTGGACTCCTGTTGATAGATCCAGTAATGACCTCAG
AACTCCATCTGGATTTGTTCAGAACGCTCGGTTGCCGCCGGGCGTTTTTTATTGGTGAGAATCCAAGCAC
TAGTTGGTACCGGCATCAATAGTAAAATAATAAAAAAGCCGGATTAATAATCTGGCTTTTTATATTCTCT
CTCTAGTATATAAACGCAGAAAGGCCAACCCGAAGGTGAGCCAGTGTGAGACTATCATACTCATATCGTG
TGAAGATTTGCTGCGCTATTCAGATCCTCTTCTGAGATGAGTTTTTGTTCGGGCCCAAGCTTCTTACTTG
TACAGCTCGTCCATGCCGCCGGTGGAGTGGCGGCCCTCGGCGCGTTCGTACTGTTCCACGATGGTGTAGT
CCTCGTTGTGGGAGGTGATGTCCAACTTGATGTTGACGTTGTAGGCGCCGGGCAGCTGCACGGGCTTCTT
GGCCTTGTAGGTGGTCTTGACCTCAGCGTCGTAGTGGCCGCCGTCCTTCAGCTTCAGCCTCTGCTTGATC
TCGCCCTTCAGGGCGCCGTCCTCGGGGTACATCCGCTCGGAGGAGGCCTCCCAGCCCATCGTCTTCTTCT
GCATTACGGGGCCGTCGGAGGGGAAGTTGGTGCCGCGCAGCTTCACCTTGTAGATGAACTCGCCGTCCTG
CAGGGAGGAGTCCTGGGTCACGGTCACCACGCCGCCGTCCTCGAAGTTCATCACGCGCTCCCACTTGAAG
CCCTCGGGGAAGGACAGCTTCAAGTAGTCGGGGATGTCGGCGGGGTGCTTCACGTAGGCCTTGGAGCCGT
ACATGAACTGAGGGGACAGGATGTCCCAGGCGAAGGGCAGGGGGCCACCCTTGGTCACCTTCAGCTTGGC
GGTCTGGGTGCCCTCGTAGGGGCGGCCCTCGCCCTCGCCCTCGATCTCGAACTCGTGGCCGTTCACGGAG
CCCTCCATGTGCACCTTGAAGCGCATGAACTCCTTGATGATGGCCATGTTATCCTCCTCGCCCTTGCTCA
CCATTTAGTATTTCTCCTCTTTAGTACTAGTATTATACCTAGGACTGAGCTAGCTGTCAAAGATCTTTAG
AATTCCAGAAATCATCCTTAGCGACTAGTAACAACTTATATCGTATGGGGCTGACTTCAGGTGCTACATT
TGAAGAGATAAATTGCACTGAAATCTAGAAATATTTTATCTGATTAATAAGATGATCTTC
